Addgene plasmid #127319: pcDNA3.1(+)/AUU-nLuc-3XFLAG-CL1/PEST
Purpose: Express 3xFLAG tagged highly destabilized nanoLuciferase (nLuc) protein from AUU start codon
Depositing lab: Jeremy Wilusz. Depositing organization: University of Pennsylvania. Publication: Ribosome queuing enables non-AUG translation to be resistant to multiple protein synthesis inhibitors. Kearse MG, Goldman DH, Choi J, Nwaezeapu C, Liang D, Green KM, Goldstrohm AC, Todd PK, Green R, Wilusz JE. Genes Dev. 2019 Jun 6. pii: gad.324715.119. doi: 10.1101/gad.324715.119. PubMed 31171704.
Backbone
  Vector backbone: pcDNA3.1(+)
  Total vector size (bp): 6154
  Vector type: Mammalian Expression
  Selectable markers: Neomycin (select with G418)
Growth in bacteria
  Bacterial resistance: Ampicillin, 100 μg/mL
  Growth temperature: 37°C
  Growth strain: DH5alpha
  Copy number: High Copy
Gene/Insert
  Gene/Insert name: nanoLuciferase (alt name: nLuc)
  Promoter: CMV
  Tag / fusion protein: 3xFLAG (C terminal on insert); CL1/PEST (C terminal on insert)
  Cloning method: Restriction Enzyme; 5′ cloning site HindIII (not destroyed); 3′ cloning site ApaI (not destroyed)
  Sequencing primers: 5′ CGCAAATGGGCGGTAGGCGTG
Terms and licenses: Academic/Nonprofit Terms; Industry Terms: Not Available to Industry
How to cite: pcDNA3.1(+)/AUU-nLuc-3XFLAG-CL1/PEST was a gift from Jeremy Wilusz (Addgene plasmid # 127319 ; http://n2t.net/addgene:127319 ; RRID:Addgene_127319)
