[The description below was written by a language model from this plasmid's Addgene catalogue record and pLannotate feature annotations shown in this document.]
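Description:
pcDNA3.1(+)/AUU-nLuc-3XFLAG-CL1/PEST is a mammalian expression plasmid of about 6.15 kb built on the pcDNA3.1(+) backbone. It is propagated in E. coli through a high-copy ColE1/pUC-type origin with ampicillin selection (AmpR under its own bla promoter), and it also carries an f1 origin. For selection in mammalian cells, an SV40 early promoter drives the neomycin phosphotransferase gene, terminated by an SV40 polyadenylation signal, allowing G418 selection. Several small annotated fragments (a truncated HIV-1 LTR match, ble, lacI, bom, and lac promoter/operator elements) appear to be backbone remnants or short similarity hits rather than functional parts of the design.

The payload, cloned between HindIII and ApaI, is a reporter cassette driven by the CMV immediate-early enhancer and promoter and terminated by the bovine growth hormone polyadenylation signal. A T7 promoter lies upstream of the insert and could support in vitro transcription. The coding region is human codon-optimized NanoLuc luciferase whose translation is designed to initiate at an AUU codon instead of the canonical AUG. It is fused at its C terminus to a 3xFLAG epitope for immunodetection, followed by two degradation signals: the CL1 peptide, which directs ubiquitin-dependent degradation, and a PEST sequence derived from mouse ornithine decarboxylase. Together these degrons make the luciferase very short-lived, so luminescence tracks ongoing protein synthesis instead of accumulated reporter. The associated publication concerns the resistance of non-AUG translation to protein synthesis inhibitors, which fits use of this plasmid as a sensitive readout of near-cognate start codon initiation in transfected mammalian cells.
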