Features (pLannotate 1.2.2; 23 found; start..end, strand, type, name):
     61..440     +  enhancer       CMV enhancer: human cytomegalovirus immediate early enhancer
    441..644     +  promoter       CMV promoter: human cytomegalovirus (CMV) immediate early promoter
    640..673     +  LTR            5' LTR (truncated) (fragment): truncated 5' long terminal repeat (LTR) from HIV-1
    689..707     +  promoter       T7 promoter: promoter for bacteriophage T7 RNA polymerase
    778..1287    +  CDS            Nluc: NanoLuc® luciferase human codon-optimized
   1288..1353    +  CDS            3xFLAG: three tandem FLAG® epitope tags, followed by an enterokinase cleavage site
   1360..1407    +  CDS            hCL1: non-ORF yeast peptide conferring ubiquitin-dependent degradation human codon-optimized
   1402..1530    +  CDS            Odc1 (fragment): DCOR_MOUSE - Also known as Odc. Experimental evidence at protein level: Swiss-Prot protein existence level 1. Catalyzes the first and rate-limiting step of polyamine biosynthesis that converts ornithine into putrescine, which is the precursor for the polyamines, spermidine and spermine. Polyamines are essential for cell proliferation and are implicated in cellular processes, ranging from DNA replication to apoptosis. From Mus musculus (Mouse).
   1580..1804    +  polyA_signal   bGH poly(A) signal: bovine growth hormone polyadenylation signal
   1808..1829    +  promoter       SV40 promoter (fragment): SV40 enhancer and early promoter
   1850..2278    +  rep_origin     f1 ori (sequence partly withheld): f1 bacteriophage origin of replication; arrow indicates direction of (+) strand synthesis
   2292..2621    +  promoter       SV40 promoter: SV40 enhancer and early promoter
   2688..3479    +  CDS            neo: KKA2_KLEPN - Also known as kan, nptII. Experimental evidence at protein level: Swiss-Prot protein existence level 1. Resistance to kanamycin, neomycin, paromomycin, ribostamycin, butirosin and gentamicin B. From Klebsiella pneumoniae.
   3503..3661    +  CDS            ble (fragment): BLE_KLEPN - Experimental evidence at protein level: Swiss-Prot protein existence level 1. Binding protein with a strong affinity to the bleomycin family of antibiotics. Binds to CL990; an antimitotic-antibiotic compound. From Klebsiella pneumoniae.
   3656..3777    +  polyA_signal   SV40 poly(A) signal: SV40 polyadenylation signal
   3850..3866    -  protein_bind   lac operator: The lac repressor binds to the lac operator to inhibit transcription in E. coli. This inhibition can be relieved by adding lactose or isopropyl-β-D-thiogalactopyranoside (IPTG). lac repressor encoded by lacI
   3874..3904    -  promoter       lac promoter: promoter for the E. coli lac operon
   3919..3940    -  protein_bind   CAP binding site: CAP binding activates transcription in the presence of cAMP. E. coli catabolite activator protein
   3953..4045    -  CDS            lacI (fragment): lac repressor; lacI; The lac repressor binds to the lac operator to inhibit transcription in E. coli. This inhibition can be relieved by adding lactose or isopropyl-β-D-thiogalactopyranoside (IPTG).
   4228..4816    -  rep_origin     ori: high-copy-number ColE1/pMB1/pBR322/pUC origin of replication
   4987..5847    -  CDS            AmpR: β-lactamase; bla; confers resistance to ampicillin, carbenicillin, and related antibiotics
   5848..5952    -  promoter       AmpR promoter: bla
   6011..6063    -  misc_feature   bom (fragment): basis of mobility region from pBR322
>Addgene plasmid #127319 | pcDNA3.1(+)/AUU-nLuc-3XFLAG-CL1/PEST | addgene full sequence | sequence record 247731 | Addgene NGS Result
ATCTGCTTAGGGTTAGGCGTTTTGCGCTGCTTCGCGATGTACGGGCCAGATATACGCGTTGACATTGATT
ATTGACTAGTTATTAATAGTAATCAATTACGGGGTCATTAGTTCATAGCCCATATATGGAGTTCCGCGTT
ACATAACTTACGGTAAATGGCCCGCCTGGCTGACCGCCCAACGACCCCCGCCCATTGACGTCAATAATGA
CGTATGTTCCCATAGTAACGCCAATAGGGACTTTCCATTGACGTCAATGGGTGGAGTATTTACGGTAAAC
TGCCCACTTGGCAGTACATCAAGTGTATCATATGCCAAGTACGCCCCCTATTGACGTCAATGACGGTAAA
TGGCCCGCCTGGCATTATGCCCAGTACATGACCTTATGGGACTTTCCTACTTGGCAGTACATCTACGTAT
TAGTCATCGCTATTACCATGGTGATGCGGTTTTGGCAGTACATCAATGGGCGTGGATAGCGGTTTGACTC
ACGGGGATTTCCAAGTCTCCACCCCATTGACGTCAATGGGAGTTTGTTTTGGCACCAAAATCAACGGGAC
TTTCCAAAATGTCGTAACAACTCCGCCCCATTGACGCAAATGGGCGGTAGGCGTGTACGGTGGGAGGTCT
ATATAAGCAGAGCTCTCTGGCTAACTAGAGAACCCACTGCTTACTGGCTTATCGAAATTAATACGACTCA
CTATAGGGAGACCCAAGCTGGCTAGCGTTTAAACTTAAGCTTGGCAATCCGGTACTGTTGGTAAATAAGC
CACCATTGTCTTCACACTCGAAGATTTCGTTGGGGACTGGCGACAGACAGCCGGCTACAACCTGGACCAA
GTCCTTGAACAGGGAGGTGTGTCCAGTTTGTTTCAGAATCTCGGGGTGTCCGTAACTCCGATCCAAAGGA
TTGTCCTGAGCGGTGAAAATGGGCTGAAGATCGACATCCATGTCATCATCCCGTATGAAGGTCTGAGCGG
CGACCAAATGGGCCAGATCGAAAAAATTTTTAAGGTGGTGTACCCTGTGGATGATCATCACTTTAAGGTG
ATCCTGCACTATGGCACACTGGTAATCGACGGGGTTACGCCGAACATGATCGACTATTTCGGACGGCCGT
ATGAAGGCATCGCCGTGTTCGACGGCAAAAAGATCACTGTAACAGGGACCCTGTGGAACGGCAACAAAAT
TATCGACGAGCGCCTGATCAACCCCGACGGCTCCCTGCTGTTCCGAGTAACCATCAACGGAGTGACCGGC
TGGCGGCTGTGCGAACGCATTCTGGCGGACTACAAAGACCATGACGGTGATTATAAAGATCATGACATCG
ATTACAAGGATGACGATGACAAGAATTCTGCTTGCAAGAACTGGTTCAGTAGCTTAAGCCACTTTGTGAT
CCACCTTAACAGCCACGGCTTTCCGCCTGAGGTTGAAGAGCAAGCCGCCGGTACATTGCCTATGTCCTGC
GCACAAGAAAGCGGTATGGACCGGCACCCAGCCGCTTGTGCTTCAGCTCGCATCAACGTCTAAGGCCGCG
ACTCTAGAGGGCCCGTTTAAACCCGCTGATCAGCCTCGACTGTGCCTTCTAGTTGCCAGCCATCTGTTGT
TTGCCCCTCCCCCGTGCCTTCCTTGACCCTGGAAGGTGCCACTCCCACTGTCCTTTCCTAATAAAATGAG
GAAATTGCATCGCATTGTCTGAGTAGGTGTCATTCTATTCTGGGGGGTGGGGTGGGGCAGGACAGCAAGG
GGGAGGATTGGGAAGACAATAGCAGGCATGCTGGGGATGCGGTGGGCTCTATGGCTTCTGAGGCGGAAAG
AACCAGCTGGGGCTCTAGGGGGTATCCCC
[124 nt withheld, positions 1850-1973]
C
[91 nt withheld, positions 1975-2065]
A
[49 nt withheld, positions 2067-2115]
CCTTTGACGTTGGAGTCCACGTTCTTT
[37 nt withheld, positions 2143-2179]
ACCCTATCTCGGTCTATTCTTTTGATTTATAAGGGATTTTGCCGATTTCGGCCTATTGGTTAAAAAATGA
GCTGATTTAACAAAAATTTAACGCGAATTAATTCTGTGGAATGTGTGTCAGTTAGGGTGTGGAAAGTCCC
CAGGCTCCCCAGCAGGCAGAAGTATGCAAAGCATGCATCTCAATTAGTCAGCAACCAGGTGTGGAAAGTC
CCCAGGCTCCCCAGCAGGCAGAAGTATGCAAAGCATGCATCTCAATTAGTCAGCAACCATAGTCCCGCCC
CTAACTCCGCCCATCCCGCCCCTAACTCCGCCCAGTTCCGCCCATTCTCCGCCCCATGGCTGACTAATTT
TTTTTATTTATGCAGAGGCCGAGGCCGCCTCTGCCTCTGAGCTATTCCAGAAGTAGTGAGGAGGCTTTTT
TGGAGGCCTAGGCTTTTGCAAAAAGCTCCCGGGAGCTTGTATATCCATTTTCGGATCTGATCAAGAGACA
GGATGAGGATCGTTTCGCATGATTGAACAAGATGGATTGCACGCAGGTTCTCCGGCCGCTTGGGTGGAGA
GGCTATTCGGCTATGACTGGGCACAACAGACAATCGGCTGCTCTGATGCCGCCGTGTTCCGGCTGTCAGC
GCAGGGGCGCCCGGTTCTTTTTGTCAAGACCGACCTGTCCGGTGCCCTGAATGAACTGCAGGACGAGGCA
GCGCGGCTATCGTGGCTGGCCACGACGGGCGTTCCTTGCGCAGCTGTGCTCGACGTTGTCACTGAAGCGG
GAAGGGACTGGCTGCTATTGGGCGAAGTGCCGGGGCAGGATCTCCTGTCATCTCACCTTGCTCCTGCCGA
GAAAGTATCCATCATGGCTGATGCAATGCGGCGGCTGCATACGCTTGATCCGGCTACCTGCCCATTCGAC
CACCAAGCGAAACATCGCATCGAGCGAGCACGTACTCGGATGGAAGCCGGTCTTGTCGATCAGGATGATC
TGGACGAAGAGCATCAGGGGCTCGCGCCAGCCGAACTGTTCGCCAGGCTCAAGGCGCGCATGCCCGACGG
CGAGGATCTCGTCGTGACCCATGGCGATGCCTGCTTGCCGAATATCATGGTGGAAAATGGCCGCTTTTCT
GGATTCATCGACTGTGGCCGGCTGGGTGTGGCGGACCGCTATCAGGACATAGCGTTGGCTACCCGTGATA
TTGCTGAAGAGCTTGGCGGCGAATGGGCTGACCGCTTCCTCGTGCTTTACGGTATCGCCGCTCCCGATTC
GCAGCGCATCGCCTTCTATCGCCTTCTTGACGAGTTCTTCTGAGCGGGACTCTGGGGTTCGAAATGACCG
ACCAAGCGACGCCCAACCTGCCATCACGAGATTTCGATTCCACCGCCGCCTTCTATGAAAGGTTGGGCTT
CGGAATCGTTTTCCGGGACGCCGGCTGGATGATCCTCCAGCGCGGGGATCTCATGCTGGAGTTCTTCGCC
CACCCCAACTTGTTTATTGCAGCTTATAATGGTTACAAATAAAGCAATAGCATCACAAATTTCACAAATA
AAGCATTTTTTTCACTGCATTCTAGTTGTGGTTTGTCCAAACTCATCAATGTATCTTATCATGTCTGTAT
ACCGTCGACCTCTAGCTAGAGCTTGGCGTAATCATGGTCATAGCTGTTTCCTGTGTGAAATTGTTATCCG
CTCACAATTCCACACAACATACGAGCCGGAAGCATAAAGTGTAAAGCCTGGGGTGCCTAATGAGTGAGCT
AACTCACATTAATTGCGTTGCGCTCACTGCCCGCTTTCCAGTCGGGAAACCTGTCGTGCCAGCTGCATTA
ATGAATCGGCCAACGCGCGGGGAGAGGCGGTTTGCGTATTGGGCGCTCTTCCGCTTCCTCGCTCACTGAC
TCGCTGCGCTCGGTCGTTCGGCTGCGGCGAGCGGTATCAGCTCACTCAAAGGCGGTAATACGGTTATCCA
CAGAATCAGGGGATAACGCAGGAAAGAACATGTGAGCAAAAGGCCAGCAAAAGGCCAGGAACCGTAAAAA
GGCCGCGTTGCTGGCGTTTTTCCATAGGCTCCGCCCCCCTGACGAGCATCACAAAAATCGACGCTCAAGT
CAGAGGTGGCGAAACCCGACAGGACTATAAAGATACCAGGCGTTTCCCCCTGGAAGCTCCCTCGTGCGCT
CTCCTGTTCCGACCCTGCCGCTTACCGGATACCTGTCCGCCTTTCTCCCTTCGGGAAGCGTGGCGCTTTC
TCATAGCTCACGCTGTAGGTATCTCAGTTCGGTGTAGGTCGTTCGCTCCAAGCTGGGCTGTGTGCACGAA
CCCCCCGTTCAGCCCGACCGCTGCGCCTTATCCGGTAACTATCGTCTTGAGTCCAACCCGGTAAGACACG
ACTTATCGCCACTGGCAGCAGCCACTGGTAACAGGATTAGCAGAGCGAGGTATGTAGGCGGTGCTACAGA
GTTCTTGAAGTGGTGGCCTAACTACGGCTACACTAGAAGAACAGTATTTGGTATCTGCGCTCTGCTGAAG
CCAGTTACCTTCGGAAAAAGAGTTGGTAGCTCTTGATCCGGCAAACAAACCACCGCTGGTAGCGGTGGTT
TTTTTGTTTGCAAGCAGCAGATTACGCGCAGAAAAAAAGGATCTCAAGAAGATCCTTTGATCTTTTCTAC
GGGGTCTGACGCTCAGTGGAACGAAAACTCACGTTAAGGGATTTTGGTCATGAGATTATCAAAAAGGATC
TTCACCTAGATCCTTTTAAATTAAAAATGAAGTTTTAAATCAATCTAAAGTATATATGAGTAAACTTGGT
CTGACAGTTACCAATGCTTAATCAGTGAGGCACCTATCTCAGCGATCTGTCTATTTCGTTCATCCATAGT
TGCCTGACTCCCCGTCGTGTAGATAACTACGATACGGGAGGGCTTACCATCTGGCCCCAGTGCTGCAATG
ATACCGCGAGACCCACGCTCACCGGCTCCAGATTTATCAGCAATAAACCAGCCAGCCGGAAGGGCCGAGC
GCAGAAGTGGTCCTGCAACTTTATCCGCCTCCATCCAGTCTATTAATTGTTGCCGGGAAGCTAGAGTAAG
TAGTTCGCCAGTTAATAGTTTGCGCAACGTTGTTGCCATTGCTACAGGCATCGTGGTGTCACGCTCGTCG
TTTGGTATGGCTTCATTCAGCTCCGGTTCCCAACGATCAAGGCGAGTTACATGATCCCCCATGTTGTGCA
AAAAAGCGGTTAGCTCCTTCGGTCCTCCGATCGTTGTCAGAAGTAAGTTGGCCGCAGTGTTATCACTCAT
GGTTATGGCAGCACTGCATAATTCTCTTACTGTCATGCCATCCGTAAGATGCTTTTCTGTGACTGGTGAG
TACTCAACCAAGTCATTCTGAGAATAGTGTATGCGGCGACCGAGTTGCTCTTGCCCGGCGTCAATACGGG
ATAATACCGCGCCACATAGCAGAACTTTAAAAGTGCTCATCATTGGAAAACGTTCTTCGGGGCGAAAACT
CTCAAGGATCTTACCGCTGTTGAGATCCAGTTCGATGTAACCCACTCGTGCACCCAACTGATCTTCAGCA
TCTTTTACTTTCACCAGCGTTTCTGGGTGAGCAAAAACAGGAAGGCAAAATGCCGCAAAAAAGGGAATAA
GGGCGACACGGAAATGTTGAATACTCATACTCTTCCTTTTTCAATATTATTGAAGCATTTATCAGGGTTA
TTGTCTCATGAGCGGATACATATTTGAATGTATTTAGAAAAATAAACAAATAGGGGTTCCGCGCACATTT
CCCCGAAAAGTGCCACCTGACGTCGACGGATCGGGAGATCTCCCGATCCCCTATGGTGCACTCTCAGTAC
AATCTGCTCTGATGCCGCATAGTTAAGCCAGTATCTGCTCCCTGCTTGTGTGTTGGAGGTCGCTGAGTAG
TGCGCGAGCAAAATTTAAGCTACAACAAGGCAAGGCTTGACCGACAATTGCATGAAGA
